>Addgene plasmid #212070 | 5'-3xFLAG Mta1+exon minimal CMV pCDNA5 | addgene full sequence | sequence record 420987 | Addgene NGS Result
CCTGTGCACGGCGGGAGATGCAATAGGTCAGGCTCTCGCTGAACTCCCCAATGTCAAGCACTTCCGGAAT
CGGGAGCGCGGCCGATGCAAAGTGCCGATAAACATAACGATCTTTGTAGAAACCATCGGCGCAGCTATTT
ACCCGCAGGACATATCCACGCCCTCCTACATCGAAGCTGAAAGCACGAGATTCTTCGCCCTCCGAGAGCT
GCATCAGGTCGGAGACGCTGTCGAACTTTTCGATCAGAAACTTCTCGACAGACGTCGCGGTGAGTTCAGG
CTTTTTGGCCAAGGAAGTTCCTATACTTTCTAGAGAATAGGAACTTCGGAATAGGAACTTCTAGGTACGT
GAACCATCACCCT
[91 nt withheld, positions 364-454]
G
[124 nt withheld, positions 456-579]
GGGGATACCCCCTAGAGCCCCAGCTGGTTCTTTCCGCCTCAGAAGCCATAGAGCCCACCGCATCCCCAGC
ATGCCTGCTATTGTCTTCCCAATCCTCCCCCTTGCTGTCCTGCCCCACCCCACCCCCCAGAATAGAATGA
CACCTACTCAGACAATGCGATGCAATTTCCTCATTTTATTAGGAAAGGACAGTGGGAGTGGCACCTTCCA
GGGTCAAGGAAGGCACGGGGGAGGGGCAAACAACAGATGGCTGGCAACTAGAAGGCACAGTCGAGGCTGA
TCAGCGGGTTTAAACGGGCCCTCTAGACTCGAGTCAGACCACTTTGTACAAGAAAGTTGGGTACTAGTCC
TCAATAACAATGGGCTCATCATTGACTGGTGCAGGTGGGGGTGGCCGCAGCGGCAGGGCCTGGCTCTGGC
GCAGGGCAATGGGTTTGTAGGGCCGGCGGGCAGCACGCTTGGTTTCTGAGGATGAGAGCAGCTTTCGGAT
TTTCCTGGTCTCTTCGGTGGCCAAGTAAAATACATCATCTGGGGCGTCGATCCAGTTCATTCGCCGCCGC
TTGACTGGAGGCAGGGAGCCACCACGGATTAGGCGCACTTTGGTGGGGTAGGACTTCCCATTGAGCAGGA
GATTCCGACTTGGTCCCATGTGCCTGGTCTGTCCATGGTTTGCCAGACCCCTACTGGGCATCAAGAGGCG
CTTCTTCATGTTGCCATCTACCCCATTGTGCTGCTCGTAGCTCCTCTTGCCCAGGATGGTAGGGGAGCCG
TTGTTGATGACAGGGGCTGACTTGGCAGGGGTCAGACTGCTGAGCACACTGGATGAACTCTTCACGGGGT
CGGGCTTAGGCGGGCGGGGATGGGTCTCAAGATACCGGAGCACGGCCTCCAGGGGCTTCCGTACTACCTG
CTTCAGCACCAGTGGGCTCTGGGAGGCTTCGGGCAGCCGTGCTGTGCATTCAGCCTTGATTGCTGCGCTG
TTGATGGGCATGTAGGGGTGGCGGGCAGCATGCCATGGGCGTAGGATCTCACGGCACAAGCGCCGGGCAA
TGCGTGTCAACTTGGTAGTATGCAGGTAGAAGGCCTGCCTTGTCTTCATGGCAAACTTGGGGCTCCCACT
GCTCCGAGCTGGGATGCCATGGGGACTCATGTTATTGCGGTTTGGTCCCGGCCTCTCTCCATCTAACCGG
GTTGGCATTTTCAAGCCACCATATTTCTTCCAATATGTCCAACAAGATGCGCAGAGGCGACACTGCATGT
TAGGGGGACCCCAAGAATACCACTGGTAAGACTGTGTGGTGTAACAGCTCTCGCAGGCCCGACCGGCCCC
GGGGCTCTGGCCTGGTGTCCCTGTGCCATTCACTACAGTGGCCTTGACACTGCTGGCGCTGATCTGGTTT
GGGTTGGGCTTGTTATAGTTGGGAATATAAACCTGCTTTAACTTGCTCTCAGCTTCAGCTGCTTTCAAGC
GTTTCTGCTGGACGTATCTGTCGGTGGTCTTCCACATGTAGTAATACTCAATGATGCTGGTGAGCGACTT
CCATGGGAGAAAATCTTGTTGAATGTCGGTGAAATCTTTCCCATATTTTTCCAGAGCTTCCTCAAAAAGG
TTGGCTTCTGATGCGGACCACTCCTCCATCTCATCGCGGCAGAGCACTGGCCCACCCTGGGGCACGAGGG
CCGAGATGGCCTTGGAGATGTCGTAGATGTTCTTGTGCAGCGTGTCCATAGCATGGAACAGGGTGATGTC
TCGGGAGGCCGCTGCGGCACTCATGTGCAGGCTAGGCTGCCGCACGGAGCTGCTGCAATCCAGGGCCCGT
GCAAAGGTACCCACAGAGCGGGCCACCACCAGAAACTGGTCAATCTGCTTATCCACAAGTGGATTGTGGG
CTTCCCACACCTTGGTCTCCAGTTTTGACTGATCGCGGCCGTCCTCCTCACCTTCTTTCAGCAAGTCAGT
GATGTCAGCCTGGTACCGGTTTCCTACACGAATTTCCCCTTTATCAGCCAGGAGGGTCTTCTGCTGTGGG
TCGTAGACTAGAGAGTAGAAGAAGAAATCCTCACGCTCCAAGTAGGACTTGAGTGACTCCGTCTCATTGA
GCAGGGTAACACTGCACTTGCCCCTGATGTGGGTGGCAGGCAGAGACTCCAACTGCCGAGACAGGAACAG
TTCTCGATGCCGCAGCTGATGCTTAAGTTTCTCAGGCAGGTCCACCATCTCTGGGTTTTCTACCTCCTCC
TCCACTTCCCCTTCCTCGCCGGTGTCCGCCCCCGGTCCGGCTCTATAGCAGACTGACAGGGTTGCATGCT
TGTCCGCCAGCGCGATGAGGCTGCTGGAAATGTCCCGCCTTCTGTAGAAACACACCACTTTGGCCTCCAC
ATTCCCGTTGGCTGTCTTGTTAAGCTCTTCAATCCTGCGGATCAGGTACGGGTTGCTGGAGGAGTTCTCA
AAGTAGACATAGTCTCCGACCCTGTACATGTTGGCGGCGGTGCCAACTTTTTTGTACAAACTTGTCTTGT
CATCGTCATCCTTGTAATCGATGTCATGATCATATGTATCACCGTCATGGTCTTTGTAGTCCATGGTGGA
AGCTTAAGTTTAAACGCTAGAGGATCCAGCCTCCGCGGAGGCTGGATCGGTCCCGGTGTCTTCTATGGAG
GTCAAAACAGCGTGGATGGCGTCTCCAGGCGATCTGACGGTTCACTAAACGAGCTCTGCTTATATAGGGG
GTACCTTCTCTATCACTGATAGGGAGCTCGAGACGTGTCGACTTCTCTATCACTGATAGGGAGACGTTCT
AGACGTACCTTCTCTATCACTGATAGGGAGCTCGAGACGTGTCGACTTCTCTATCACTGATAGGGAGACG
TGCGGCCAGCTTGGATCCCTCGAGACGCGTATATCTGGCCCGTACATCGCGAAGCAGCGCAAAACGCCTA
ACCCTAAGCAGATTCTTCATGCAATTGTCGGTCAAGCCTTGCCTTGTTGTAGCTTAAATTTTGCTCGCGC
ACTACTCAGCGACCTCCAACACACAAGCAGGGAGCAGATACTGGCTTAACTATGCGGCATCAGAGCAGAT
TGTACTGAGAGTGCACCATAGGGGATCGGGAGATCTCCCGATCCGTCGACGTCAGGTGGCACTTTTCGGG
GAAATGTGCGCGGAACCCCTATTTGTTTATTTTTCTAAATACATTCAAATATGTATCCGCTCATGAGACA
ATAACCCTGATAAATGCTTCAATAATATTGAAAAAGGAAGAGTATGAGTATTCAACATTTCCGTGTCGCC
CTTATTCCCTTTTTTGCGGCATTTTGCCTTCCTGTTTTTGCTCACCCAGAAACGCTGGTGAAAGTAAAAG
ATGCTGAAGATCAGTTGGGTGCACGAGTGGGTTACATCGAACTGGATCTCAACAGCGGTAAGATCCTTGA
GAGTTTTCGCCCCGAAGAACGTTTTCCAATGATGAGCACTTTTAAAGTTCTGCTATGTGGCGCGGTATTA
TCCCGTATTGACGCCGGGCAAGAGCAACTCGGTCGCCGCATACACTATTCTCAGAATGACTTGGTTGAGT
ACTCACCAGTCACAGAAAAGCATCTTACGGATGGCATGACAGTAAGAGAATTATGCAGTGCTGCCATAAC
CATGAGTGATAACACTGCGGCCAACTTACTTCTGACAACGATCGGAGGACCGAAGGAGCTAACCGCTTTT
TTGCACAACATGGGGGATCATGTAACTCGCCTTGATCGTTGGGAACCGGAGCTGAATGAAGCCATACCAA
ACGACGAGCGTGACACCACGATGCCTGTAGCAATGGCAACAACGTTGCGCAAACTATTAACTGGCGAACT
ACTTACTCTAGCTTCCCGGCAACAATTAATAGACTGGATGGAGGCGGATAAAGTTGCAGGACCACTTCTG
CGCTCGGCCCTTCCGGCTGGCTGGTTTATTGCTGATAAATCTGGAGCCGGTGAGCGTGGGTCTCGCGGTA
TCATTGCAGCACTGGGGCCAGATGGTAAGCCCTCCCGTATCGTAGTTATCTACACGACGGGGAGTCAGGC
AACTATGGATGAACGAAATAGACAGATCGCTGAGATAGGTGCCTCACTGATTAAGCATTGGTAACTGTCA
GACCAAGTTTACTCATATATACTTTAGATTGATTTAAAACTTCATTTTTAATTTAAAAGGATCTAGGTGA
AGATCCTTTTTGATAATCTCATGACCAAAATCCCTTAACGTGAGTTTTCGTTCCACTGAGCGTCAGACCC
CGTAGAAAAGATCAAAGGATCTTCTTGAGATCCTTTTTTTCTGCGCGTAATCTGCTGCTTGCAAACAAAA
AAACCACCGCTACCAGCGGTGGTTTGTTTGCCGGATCAAGAGCTACCAACTCTTTTTCCGAAGGTAACTG
GCTTCAGCAGAGCGCAGATACCAAATACTGTTCTTCTAGTGTAGCCGTAGTTAGGCCACCACTTCAAGAA
CTCTGTAGCACCGCCTACATACCTCGCTCTGCTAATCCTGTTACCAGTGGCTGCTGCCAGTGGCGATAAG
TCGTGTCTTACCGGGTTGGACTCAAGACGATAGTTACCGGATAAGGCGCAGCGGTCGGGCTGAACGGGGG
GTTCGTGCACACAGCCCAGCTTGGAGCGAACGACCTACACCGAACTGAGATACCTACAGCGTGAGCTATG
AGAAAGCGCCACGCTTCCCGAAGGGAGAAAGGCGGACAGGTATCCGGTAAGCGGCAGGGTCGGAACAGGA
GAGCGCACGAGGGAGCTTCCAGGGGGAAACGCCTGGTATCTTTATAGTCCTGTCGGGTTTCGCCACCTCT
GACTTGAGCGTCGATTTTTGTGATGCTCGTCAGGGGGGCGGAGCCTATGGAAAAACGCCAGCAACGCGGC
CTTTTTACGGTTCCTGGCCTTTTGCTGGCCTTTTGCTCACATGTTCTTTCCTGCGTTATCCCCTGATTCT
GTGGATAACCGTATTACCGCCTTTGAGTGAGCTGATACCGCTCGCCGCAGCCGAACGACCGAGCGCAGCG
AGTCAGTGAGCGAGGAAGCGGAAGAGCGCCCAATACGCAAACCGCCTCTCCCCGCGCGTTGGCCGATTCA
TTAATGCAGCTGGCACGACAGGTTTCCCGACTGGAAAGCGGGCAGTGAGCGCAACGCAATTAATGTGAGT
TAGCTCACTCATTAGGCACCCCAGGCTTTACACTTTATGCTTCCGGCTCGTATGTTGTGTGGAATTGTGA
GCGGATAACAATTTCACACAGGAAACAGCTATGACCATGATTACGCCAAGCTCTAGCTAGAGGTCGACGG
TATACAGACATGATAAGATACATTGATGAGTTTGGACAAACCACAACTAGAATGCAGTGAAAAAAATGCT
TTATTTGTGAAATTTGTGATGCTATTGCTTTATTTGTAACCATTATAAGCTGCAATAAACAAGTTGGGGT
GGGCGAAGAACTCCAGCATGAGATCCCCGCGCTGGAGGATCATCCAGCCGGCGTCCCGGAAAACGATTCC
GAAGCCCAACCTTTCATAGAAGGCGGCGGTGGAATCGAAATCTCGTAGTACGTGCTATTCCTTTGCCCTC
GGACGAGTGCTGGGGCGTCGGTTTCCACTATCGGCGAGTACTTCTACACAGCCATCGGTCCAGACGGCCG
CGCTTCTGCGGGCGATTTGTGTACGCCCGACAGTCCCGGCTCCGGATCGGACGATTGCGTCGCATCGACC
CTGCGCCCAAGCTGCATCATCGAAATTGCCGTCAACCAAGCTCTGATAGAGTTGGTCAAGACCAATGCGG
AGCATATACGCCCGGAGCCGCGGCGATCCTGCAAGCTCCGGATGCCTCCGCTCGAAGTAGCGCGTCTGCT
GCTCCATACAAGCCAACCACGGCCTCCAGAAGAAGATGTTGGCGACCTCGTATTGGGAATCCCCGAACAT
CGCCTCGCTCCAGTCAATGACCGCTGTTATGCGGCCATTGTCCGTCAGGACATTGTTGGAGCCGAAATCC
GCGTGCACGAGGTGCCGGACTTCGGGGCAGTCCTCGGCCCAAAGCATCAGCTCATCGAGAGCCTGCGCGA
CGGACGCACTGACGGTGTCGTCCATCACAGTTTGCCAGTGATACACATGGGGATCAGCAATCGCGCATAT
GAAATCACGCCATGTAGTGTATTGACCGATTCCTTGCGGTCCGAATGGGCCGAACCCGCTCGTCTGGCTA
AGATCGGCCGCAGCGATCGCATCCATGGCCTCCGCGACCGGCTGCAGAACAGCGGGCAGTTCGGTTTCAG
GCAGGTCTTGCAACGTGACAC
Features (pLannotate 1.2.2; 24 found; start..end, strand, type, name):
    294..341     -  protein_bind   FRT: FLP-mediated recombination occurs in the 8-bp core sequence TCTAGAAA (Turan and Bode, 2011). FLP recombinase from the Saccharomyces cerevisiae 2μ plasmid
    346..579     -  rep_origin     f1 ori (fragment) (sequence partly withheld): f1 bacteriophage origin of replication; arrow indicates direction of (+) strand synthesis
    600..621     -  promoter       SV40 promoter (fragment): SV40 enhancer and early promoter
    625..849     -  polyA_signal   bGH poly(A) signal: bovine growth hormone polyadenylation signal
    897..921     +  protein_bind   attB2: mutant version of attB; recombination site for the Gateway® BP reaction BP Clonase™
    926..3067    -  CDS            Mta1: MTA1_MOUSE - Experimental evidence at protein level: Swiss-Prot protein existence level 1. Transcriptional coregulator which can act as both a transcriptional corepressor and coactivator. As a part of the histone- deacetylase multiprotein complex (NuRD), regulates transcription of its targets by modifying the acetylation status of the target chromatin and cofactor accessibility to the target DNA. In conjunction with other components of NuRD, acts as a transcriptional corepressor of BRCA1, ESR1, TFF1 and CDKN1A. Acts as a transcriptional coactivator of BCAS3, PAX5 and SUMO2, independent of the
   3076..3093    -  protein_bind   attB1 (fragment): mutant version of attB; core recombination site for the Gateway® BP reaction BP Clonase™
   3095..3118    -  CDS            FLAG: FLAG® epitope tag, followed by an enterokinase cleavage site
   3262..3307    -  promoter       TRE3GV promoter (fragment): 3rd-generation Tet-responsive promoter that can be activated by binding of Tet-On® 3G, optimized for retroviral and lentiviral vectors
   3315..3335    -  promoter       tight TRE promoter (fragment): Tet-responsive promoter PTight, consisting of seven tet operator sequences followed by the minimal CMV promoter
   3352..3372    -  promoter       tight TRE promoter (fragment): Tet-responsive promoter PTight, consisting of seven tet operator sequences followed by the minimal CMV promoter
   3389..3409    -  promoter       tight TRE promoter (fragment): Tet-responsive promoter PTight, consisting of seven tet operator sequences followed by the minimal CMV promoter
   3426..3446    -  promoter       tight TRE promoter (fragment): Tet-responsive promoter PTight, consisting of seven tet operator sequences followed by the minimal CMV promoter
   3627..3679    +  misc_feature   bom (fragment): basis of mobility region from pBR322
   3738..3842    +  promoter       AmpR promoter: bla
   3843..4703    +  CDS            AmpR: β-lactamase; bla; confers resistance to ampicillin, carbenicillin, and related antibiotics
   4874..5462    +  rep_origin     ori: high-copy-number ColE1/pMB1/pBR322/pUC origin of replication
   5645..5737    +  CDS            lacI (fragment): lac repressor; lacI; The lac repressor binds to the lac operator to inhibit transcription in E. coli. This inhibition can be relieved by adding lactose or isopropyl-β-D-thiogalactopyranoside (IPTG).
   5750..5771    +  protein_bind   CAP binding site: CAP binding activates transcription in the presence of cAMP. E. coli catabolite activator protein
   5786..5816    +  promoter       lac promoter: promoter for the E. coli lac operon
   5824..5840    +  protein_bind   lac operator: The lac repressor binds to the lac operator to inhibit transcription in E. coli. This inhibition can be relieved by adding lactose or isopropyl-β-D-thiogalactopyranoside (IPTG). lac repressor encoded by lacI
   5913..6034    -  polyA_signal   SV40 poly(A) signal: SV40 polyadenylation signal
   6029..6154    -  CDS            ble (fragment): BLE_KLEPN - Experimental evidence at protein level: Swiss-Prot protein existence level 1. Binding protein with a strong affinity to the bleomycin family of antibiotics. Binds to CL990; an antimitotic-antibiotic compound. From Klebsiella pneumoniae.
   6164..286     -  CDS            HygR (across the origin): hygromycin B phosphotransferase confers resistance to hygromycin
