[The description below was written by a language model from this plasmid's Addgene catalogue record and pLannotate feature annotations shown in this document.]
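Description:
5'-3xFLAG Mta1+exon minimal CMV pCDNA5 is a mammalian expression plasmid built on a pcDNA5-style Flp-In backbone and produced by Gateway LR recombination. According to the record, it is intended for site-specific integration of a mouse Mta1 isoform into N2a cells that carry an FRT landing site and express the rtTA3 transactivator. In E. coli it is maintained at high copy through a ColE1/pUC-type origin and selected with ampicillin via the bla gene. Fragments of an f1 origin, the pBR322 bom region and lac regulatory elements are also annotated as backbone remnants.

The payload is the mouse Mta1 coding sequence, specified as the variant that includes a 12-nucleotide alternative exon. It is flanked by attB1 and attB2 sites left over from Gateway cloning. Upstream are repeated tet-operator/TRE fragments joined to a minimal CMV promoter, so expression should depend on doxycycline-bound rtTA3 in the host line. An N-terminal FLAG epitope precedes the attB1 site. The construct name indicates 3xFLAG, although the annotation flags only a single FLAG unit. A bovine growth hormone polyadenylation signal terminates the transcript.

An FRT site sits directly next to a hygromycin phosphotransferase gene followed by an SV40 poly(A) signal, with no full promoter annotated for it. This is the usual Flp-In arrangement, in which FLP-mediated recombination at the genomic FRT site places the resistance gene under a resident promoter, making hygromycin selection specific for correct integrants.

Mta1 is a NuRD complex transcriptional coregulator. The tagged, inducible, single-site format suits comparison of exon-included and exon-skipped isoforms, for example in affinity purification or interaction studies.
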