Addgene plasmid #212070: 5'-3xFLAG Mta1+exon minimal CMV pCDNA5
Purpose: LR vector for integration of Mta1+exon(12nt) into N2a FRT rtTA3 expression cells
Depositing lab: Benjamin Blencowe. Depositing organization: University of Toronto. Publication: Systematic analysis of alternative exon-dependent interactome remodeling reveals multitasking functions of gene regulatory factors. Roth JF, Braunschweig U, Wu M, Li JD, Lin ZY, Larsen B, Weatheritt RJ, Gingras AC, Blencowe BJ. Mol Cell. 2023 Dec 7;83(23):4222-4238.e10. doi: 10.1016/j.molcel.2023.10.034. PubMed 38065061.
Backbone
  Vector backbone: 5'-3xFLAG minimal CMV pCDNA5
  Vector type: Mammalian Expression
Growth in bacteria
  Bacterial resistance: Ampicillin, 100 μg/mL
  Growth temperature: 37°C
  Growth strain: DH5alpha
  Copy number: High Copy
Gene/Insert
  Gene/Insert name: Mta1+exon(12nt) (alt name: XP_006536380.1)
  Species: M. musculus (mouse)
  Entrez Gene: Mta1
  Cloning method: Gateway Cloning
Terms and licenses: Academic/Nonprofit Terms; Industry Terms: Not Available to Industry
How to cite: 5'-3xFLAG Mta1+exon minimal CMV pCDNA5 was a gift from Benjamin Blencowe (Addgene plasmid # 212070 ; http://n2t.net/addgene:212070 ; RRID:Addgene_212070)
